Addgene plasmid #172922: pAAV-hSynapsin1-axon-jGCaMP8m-P2A-mRuby3
Purpose: For enriched expression of jGCaMP8m in axons with cytosolic expression of mRuby3
Depositing lab: GENIE Project. Depositing organization: HHMI, Janelia Research Campus.
Backbone
  Vector backbone: pAAV
  Vector type: Mammalian Expression, AAV
Growth in bacteria
  Bacterial resistance: Ampicillin, 100 μg/mL
  Growth temperature: 30°C
  Growth strain: NEB Stable
  Copy number: Low Copy
Gene/Insert
  Gene/Insert name: axon-jGCaMP8m-P2A-mRuby3 (alt names: GAP43-jGCaMP8m-P2A-mRuby3; variant 686)
  Species: Synthetic
  Insert size (bp): 2100
  Promoter: hSynapsin1
  Tag / fusion protein: GAP43 palmitoylation domain (N terminal on insert) (N terminal on insert); P2A-mRuby3 (C terminal on insert)
  Cloning method: Gibson Cloning
  Sequencing primers: 5′ ACCACGCGAGGCGCGAGATAG; 3′ TTAAAGCAGCGTATCCACAT
Terms and licenses: Academic/Nonprofit Terms; Industry Terms: Not Available to Industry
How to cite: pAAV-hSynapsin1-axon-jGCaMP8m-P2A-mRuby3 was a gift from GENIE Project (Addgene plasmid # 172922 ; http://n2t.net/addgene:172922 ; RRID:Addgene_172922) For viral preps, please replace (Addgene plasmid # 172922) in the above sentence with: (Addgene viral prep # 172922-AAV1) or (Addgene viral prep # 172922-AAV9)
