[The description below was written by a language model from this plasmid's Addgene catalogue record and pLannotate feature annotations shown in this document.]
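Description:
pAAV-hSynapsin1-axon-jGCaMP8m-P2A-mRuby3 is a 6,371-nt AAV transfer plasmid for neuron-specific expression of an axon-enriched calcium indicator alongside a red fluorescent marker. The expression cassette sits between two AAV2 inverted terminal repeats, which allow the intervening DNA to be packaged into recombinant AAV particles when rep/cap and helper functions are supplied in trans. The plasmid backbone carries a ColE1/pUC-type origin, an f1 origin and a β-lactamase gene with its own promoter for ampicillin selection in E. coli. Although the annotated origin is nominally a high-copy type, the catalogue lists the plasmid as low copy and specifies a recombination-deficient strain, consistent with the usual precautions for keeping ITRs intact.

Transcription is driven by the human synapsin I promoter, which restricts expression to neurons. The synthetic insert of about 2.1 kb begins with a short N-terminal fragment of rat GAP43 containing its palmitoylation domain, which targets the fused jGCaMP8m sensor to membranes and enriches it in axons. The annotation tool labels the sensor region as a GCaMP6s fragment, reflecting homology within the GCaMP family rather than the actual variant named in the record. A P2A ribosomal-skipping peptide follows, so that mRuby3 is released as a separate polypeptide that remains cytosolic and provides a calcium-independent red signal. A WPRE downstream enhances transcript stability and expression. An SV40 polyadenylation signal follows it, annotated on the opposite strand. Small lacI, lacZα, MCS and large T antigen fragments are backbone remnants. The construct is intended for imaging calcium activity in axons, by direct transfection or after AAV packaging, and AAV1 and AAV9 viral preparations are listed.
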