Features (pLannotate 1.2.2; 17 found; start..end, strand, type, name):
     42..174     -  repeat_region  AAV2 ITR (fragment): inverted terminal repeat of adeno-associated virus serotype 2 inverted
    256..703     +  promoter       hSyn promoter: human synapsin I promoter; confers neuron-specific expression (Kügler et al., 2003)
    741..800     +  CDS            Gap43 (fragment): NEUM_RAT - Experimental evidence at protein level: Swiss-Prot protein existence level 1. This protein is associated with nerve growth. It is a major component of the motile 'growth cones' that form the tips of elongating axons. Plays a role in axonal and dendritic filopodia induction (By similarity). From Rattus norvegicus (Rat).
    894..2063    +  CDS            GCaMP6s (fragment): improved fluorescent protein-based calcium sensor (Chen et al., 2013)
   2073..2129    +  CDS            P2A: 2A peptide from porcine teschovirus-1 polyprotein Eukaryotic ribosomes fail to insert a peptide bond between the Gly and Pro residues, yielding separate polypeptides.
   2130..2837    +  CDS            mRuby3: mRuby3 is a basic (constitutively fluorescent) red fluorescent protein published in 2016, derived from Entacmaea quadricolor. It has low acid sensitivity.
   2853..3441    +  misc_feature   WPRE: woodchuck hepatitis virus posttranscriptional regulatory element
   3442..3461    +  misc_feature   MCS (fragment): pBluescript multiple cloning site
   3490..3611    -  polyA_signal   SV40 poly(A) signal: SV40 polyadenylation signal
   3634..3702    -  CDS            large T antigen (fragment): large T antigen from SV40 (simian virus 40)
   3773..3906    +  repeat_region  AAV2 ITR: inverted terminal repeat of adeno-associated virus serotype 2 inverted
   3900..3956    -  CDS            lacI (fragment): lac repressor; lacI; The lac repressor binds to the lac operator to inhibit transcription in E. coli. This inhibition can be relieved by adding lactose or isopropyl-β-D-thiogalactopyranoside (IPTG).
   4139..4727    -  rep_origin     ori: high-copy-number ColE1/pMB1/pBR322/pUC origin of replication
   4898..5758    -  CDS            AmpR: β-lactamase; bla; confers resistance to ampicillin, carbenicillin, and related antibiotics
   5759..5863    -  promoter       AmpR promoter: bla
   5916..6344    -  rep_origin     f1 ori (sequence partly withheld): f1 bacteriophage origin of replication; arrow indicates direction of (+) strand synthesis
   6349..47      -  CDS            lacZα (fragment) (across the origin): LacZα fragment of β-galactosidase; lacZ fragment
>Addgene plasmid #172922 | pAAV-hSynapsin1-axon-jGCaMP8m-P2A-mRuby3 | addgene full sequence | sequence record 341476 | Addgene NGS Result
GTTGGGAAGGGCGATCGGTGCGGGCCTCTTCGCTATTACGCCAGCTGCGCGCTCGCTCGCTCACTGAGGC
CGCCCGGGCAAAGCCCGGGCGTCGGGCGACCTTTGGTCGCCCGGCCTCAGTGAGCGAGCGAGCGCGCAGA
GAGGGAGTGGCCAACTCCATCACTAGGGGTTCCTTGTAGTTAATGATTAACCCGCCATGCTACTTATCTA
CGTAGCCATGCTCTAGGAAGATCTCTGCAGAGGGCCCTGCGTATGAGTGCAAGTGGGTTTTAGGACCAGG
ATGAGGCGGGGTGGGGGTGCCTACCTGACGACCGACCCCGACCCACTGGACAAGCACCCAACCCCCATTC
CCCAAATTGCGCATCCCCTATCAGAGAGGGGGAGGGGAAACAGGATGCGGCGAGGCGCGTGCGCACTGCC
AGCTTCAGCACCGCGGACAGTGCCTTCGCCCCCGCCTGGCGGCGCGCGCCACCGCCGCCTCAGCACTGAA
GGCGCGCTGACGTCACTCGCCGGTCCCCCGCAAACTCCCCTTCCCGGCCACCTTGGTCGCGTCCGCGCCG
CCGCCGGCCCAGCCGGACCGCACCACGCGAGGCGCGAGATAGGGGGGCACGGGCGCGACCATCTGCGCTG
CGGCGCCGGCGACTCAGCGCTGCCTCAGTCTGCGGTGGGCAGCGGAGGAGTCGTGTCGTGCCTGAGAGCG
CAGTCGAATTCAAGCTGCTAGCAAGGATCCACCCGCCACCATGCTGTGCTGTATGAGAAGAACCAAACAG
GTTGAAAAGAATGATGAGGACCAAAAGATTCATCATCACCATCATCACACGCGTCGCAAGAAGACCTTCA
AGGAGGTGGCCACCGCCGTGAAGATCATCGGCCGCCTGATGGGCCTGAAGATCAACGTCTATATCAAGGC
CGACAAGCAGAAGAACGGCATCAAGGCGAACTTCCACATCCGCCACAACATCGAGGACGGCGGCGTGCAG
CTCGCCTACCACTACCAGCAGAACACCCCCATCGGCGACGGCCCCGTGCTGCTGCCCGACAACCACTACC
TGAGCGTGGAGTCCAAACTTTCGAAAGACCCCAACGAGAAGCGCGATCACATGGTCCTGCTGGAGTTCGT
GACCGCCGCCGGGATCACTCTCGGCATGGACGAGCTGTACAAGGGCGGTACCGGAGGGAGCATGGTGAGC
AAGGGCGAGGAGCTGTTCACCGGGGTGGTGCCCATCCTGGTCGAGCTGGACGGCGACGTAAACGGCCACA
AGTTCAGCGTGTCCGGCGAGGGTGAGGGCGATGCCACCTACGGCAAGCTGACCCTGAAGTTCATCTGCAC
CACCGGCAAGCTGCCCGTGCCCTGGCCCACCCTCGTGACCACCCTGACCTACGGCGTGCAGTGCTTCAGC
CGCTACCCCGACCACATGAAGCAGCACGACTTCTTCAAGTCCGCCATGCCCGAAGGCTACATCCAGGAGC
GCACCATCTTCTTCAAGGACGACGGCAACTACAAGACCCGCGCCGAGGTGAAGTTCGAGGGCGACACCCT
GGTGAACCGCATCGAGCTGAAGGGCATCGACTTCAAGGAGGACGGCAACATCCTGGGGCACAAGCTGGAG
TACAACCTGCCGGACCAACTGACTGAAGAGCAGATCGCAGAATACAAAGAGGCTTTCTCCCTATTTGACA
AGGACGGGGATGGGACAATAACAACCAAGGAGCTGGGGACGGTGATGCGGTCTCTGGGGCAGAACCCCAC
AGAAGCAGAGCTGCAGGACATGATCAATGAAGTAGATGCCGACGGTGACGGCACAATCGACTTCCCTGAG
TTCCTGACAATGATGGCAAGAAAAATGAAATACAGGGACACGGAAGAAGAAATTAGAGAAGCGTTCGGTG
TGTTTGATAAGGATGGCAATGGCTACATCAGTGCAGCAGAGCTTCGCCACGTGATGACAAACCTTGGAGA
GAAGTTAACAGATGAAGAGGTTGATGAAATGATCAGGGAAGCAGACATCGATGGGGATGGTCAGGTAAAC
TACGAAGAGTTTGTACAAATGATGACAGCGAAGGGATCCGGAGCCACGAACTTCTCTCTGTTAAAGCAAG
CAGGAGACGTGGAAGAAAACCCCGGTCCTGTGTCTAAGGGCGAAGAGCTGATCAAGGAAAATATGCGTAT
GAAGGTGGTCATGGAAGGTTCGGTCAACGGCCACCAATTCAAATGCACAGGTGAAGGAGAAGGCAGACCG
TACGAGGGAGTGCAAACCATGAGGATCAAAGTCATCGAGGGAGGACCCCTGCCATTTGCCTTTGACATTC
TTGCCACGTCGTTCATGTATGGCAGCCGTACCTTTATCAAGTACCCGGCCGACATCCCTGATTTCTTTAA
ACAGTCCTTTCCTGAGGGTTTTACTTGGGAAAGAGTTACGAGATACGAAGATGGTGGAGTCGTCACCGTC
ACGCAGGACACCAGCCTTGAGGATGGCGAGCTCGTCTACAACGTCAAGGTCAGAGGGGTAAACTTTCCCT
CCAATGGTCCCGTGATGCAGAAGAAGACCAAGGGTTGGGAGCCTAATACAGAGATGATGTATCCAGCAGA
TGGTGGTCTGAGAGGATACACTGACATCGCACTGAAAGTTGATGGTGGTGGCCATCTGCACTGCAACTTC
GTGACAACTTACAGGTCAAAAAAGACCGTCGGGAACATCAAGATGCCCGGTGTCCATGCCGTTGATCACC
GCCTGGAAAGGATCGAGGAGAGTGACAATGAAACCTACGTAGTGCAAAGAGAAGTGGCAGTTGCCAAATA
CAGCAACCTTGGTGGTGGCATGGACGAGCTGTACAAGTAAAAGCTTATCGATAATCAACCTCTGGATTAC
AAAATTTGTGAAAGATTGACTGGTATTCTTAACTATGTTGCTCCTTTTACGCTATGTGGATACGCTGCTT
TAATGCCTTTGTATCATGCTATTGCTTCCCGTATGGCTTTCATTTTCTCCTCCTTGTATAAATCCTGGTT
GCTGTCTCTTTATGAGGAGTTGTGGCCCGTTGTCAGGCAACGTGGCGTGGTGTGCACTGTGTTTGCTGAC
GCAACCCCCACTGGTTGGGGCATTGCCACCACCTGTCAGCTCCTTTCCGGGACTTTCGCTTTCCCCCTCC
CTATTGCCACGGCGGAACTCATCGCCGCCTGCCTTGCCCGCTGCTGGACAGGGGCTCGGCTGTTGGGCAC
TGACAATTCCGTGGTGTTGTCGGGGAAATCATCGTCCTTTCCTTGGCTGCTCGCCTGTGTTGCCACCTGG
ATTCTGCGCGGGACGTCCTTCTGCTACGTCCCTTCGGCCCTCAATCCAGCGGACCTTCCTTCCCGCGGCC
TGCTGCCGGCTCTGCGGCCTCTTCCGCGTCTTCGCCTTCGCCCTCAGACGAGTCGGATCTCCCTTTGGGC
CGCCTCCCCGCATCGATACCGTCGACCTCGACCCGGGCGGCCGCTTCGAGCAGACATGATAAGATACATT
GATGAGTTTGGACAAACCACAACTAGAATGCAGTGAAAAAAATGCTTTATTTGTGAAATTTGTGATGCTA
TTGCTTTATTTGTAACCATTATAAGCTGCAATAAACAAGTTAACAACAACAATTGCATTCATTTTATGTT
TCAGGTTCAGGGGGAGATGTGGGAGGTTTTTTAAAGCAAGTAAAACCTCTACAAATGTGGTAAAATCGAT
AAGGATCTTCCTAGAGCATGGCTACGTAGATAAGTAGCATGGCGGGTTAATCATTAACTACAAGGAACCC
CTAGTGATGGAGTTGGCCACTCCCTCTCTGCGCGCTCGCTCGCTCACTGAGGCCGGGCGACCAAAGGTCG
CCCGACGCCCGGGCTTTGCCCGGGCGGCCTCAGTGAGCGAGCGAGCGCGCAGCTGCATTAATGAATCGGC
CAACGCGCGGGGAGAGGCGGTTTGCGTATTGGGCGCTCTTCCGCTTCCTCGCTCACTGACTCGCTGCGCT
CGGTCGTTCGGCTGCGGCGAGCGGTATCAGCTCACTCAAAGGCGGTAATACGGTTATCCACAGAATCAGG
GGATAACGCAGGAAAGAACATGTGAGCAAAAGGCCAGCAAAAGGCCAGGAACCGTAAAAAGGCCGCGTTG
CTGGCGTTTTTCCATAGGCTCCGCCCCCCTGACGAGCATCACAAAAATCGACGCTCAAGTCAGAGGTGGC
GAAACCCGACAGGACTATAAAGATACCAGGCGTTTCCCCCTGGAAGCTCCCTCGTGCGCTCTCCTGTTCC
GACCCTGCCGCTTACCGGATACCTGTCCGCCTTTCTCCCTTCGGGAAGCGTGGCGCTTTCTCATAGCTCA
CGCTGTAGGTATCTCAGTTCGGTGTAGGTCGTTCGCTCCAAGCTGGGCTGTGTGCACGAACCCCCCGTTC
AGCCCGACCGCTGCGCCTTATCCGGTAACTATCGTCTTGAGTCCAACCCGGTAAGACACGACTTATCGCC
ACTGGCAGCAGCCACTGGTAACAGGATTAGCAGAGCGAGGTATGTAGGCGGTGCTACAGAGTTCTTGAAG
TGGTGGCCTAACTACGGCTACACTAGAAGAACAGTATTTGGTATCTGCGCTCTGCTGAAGCCAGTTACCT
TCGGAAAAAGAGTTGGTAGCTCTTGATCCGGCAAACAAACCACCGCTGGTAGCGGTGGTTTTTTTGTTTG
CAAGCAGCAGATTACGCGCAGAAAAAAAGGATCTCAAGAAGATCCTTTGATCTTTTCTACGGGGTCTGAC
GCTCAGTGGAACGAAAACTCACGTTAAGGGATTTTGGTCATGAGATTATCAAAAAGGATCTTCACCTAGA
TCCTTTTAAATTAAAAATGAAGTTTTAAATCAATCTAAAGTATATATGAGTAAACTTGGTCTGACAGTTA
CCAATGCTTAATCAGTGAGGCACCTATCTCAGCGATCTGTCTATTTCGTTCATCCATAGTTGCCTGACTC
CCCGTCGTGTAGATAACTACGATACGGGAGGGCTTACCATCTGGCCCCAGTGCTGCAATGATACCGCGAG
ACCCACGCTCACCGGCTCCAGATTTATCAGCAATAAACCAGCCAGCCGGAAGGGCCGAGCGCAGAAGTGG
TCCTGCAACTTTATCCGCCTCCATCCAGTCTATTAATTGTTGCCGGGAAGCTAGAGTAAGTAGTTCGCCA
GTTAATAGTTTGCGCAACGTTGTTGCCATTGCTACAGGCATCGTGGTGTCACGCTCGTCGTTTGGTATGG
CTTCATTCAGCTCCGGTTCCCAACGATCAAGGCGAGTTACATGATCCCCCATGTTGTGCAAAAAAGCGGT
TAGCTCCTTCGGTCCTCCGATCGTTGTCAGAAGTAAGTTGGCCGCAGTGTTATCACTCATGGTTATGGCA
GCACTGCATAATTCTCTTACTGTCATGCCATCCGTAAGATGCTTTTCTGTGACTGGTGAGTACTCAACCA
AGTCATTCTGAGAATAGTGTATGCGGCGACCGAGTTGCTCTTGCCCGGCGTCAATACGGGATAATACCGC
GCCACATAGCAGAACTTTAAAAGTGCTCATCATTGGAAAACGTTCTTCGGGGCGAAAACTCTCAAGGATC
TTACCGCTGTTGAGATCCAGTTCGATGTAACCCACTCGTGCACCCAACTGATCTTCAGCATCTTTTACTT
TCACCAGCGTTTCTGGGTGAGCAAAAACAGGAAGGCAAAATGCCGCAAAAAAGGGAATAAGGGCGACACG
GAAATGTTGAATACTCATACTCTTCCTTTTTCAATATTATTGAAGCATTTATCAGGGTTATTGTCTCATG
AGCGGATACATATTTGAATGTATTTAGAAAAATAAACAAATAGGGGTTCCGCGCACATTTCCCCGAAAAG
TGCCACCTAAATTGTAAGCGTTAATATTTTGTTAAAATTCGCGTTAAATTTTTGTTAAATCAGCTCATTT
TTTAACCAATAGGCCGAAATCGGCAAAATCCCTTATAAATCAAAAGAATAGACCGAGATAGGGT
[37 nt withheld, positions 6015-6051]
AAAGAACGTGGACTCCAACGTCAAAGG
[49 nt withheld, positions 6079-6127]
T
[91 nt withheld, positions 6129-6219]
G
[124 nt withheld, positions 6221-6344]
CCCATTCGCCATTCAGGCTGCGCAACT
